>Addgene plasmid #185554 | pLV-GG-hUbC-EBPF2-gRNA-ADGRG6 | addgene full sequence | sequence record 371191 | Addgene Partial NGS Result
GTCGACGGATCGGGAGATCTCCCGATCCCCTATGGTGCACTCTCAGTACAATCTGCTCTGATGCCGCATA
GTTAAGCCAGTATCTGCTCCCTGCTTGTGTGTTGGAGGTCGCTGAGTAGTGCGCGAGCAAAATTTAAGCT
ACAACAAGGCAAGGCTTGACCGACAATTGCATGAAGAATCTGCTTAGGGTTAGGCGTTTTGCGCTGCTTC
GCGATGTACGGGCCAGATATACGCGTTGACATTGATTATTGACTAGTTATTAATAGTAATCAATTACGGG
GTCATTAGTTCATAGCCCATATATGGAGTTCCGCGTTACATAACTTACGGTAAATGGCCCGCCTGGCTGA
CCGCCCAACGACCCCCGCCCATTGACGTCAATAATGACGTATGTTCCCATAGTAACGCCAATAGGGACTT
TCCATTGACGTCAATGGGTGGAGTATTTACGGTAAACTGCCCACTTGGCAGTACATCAAGTGTATCATAT
GCCAAGTACGCCCCCTATTGACGTCAATGACGGTAAATGGCCCGCCTGGCATTATGCCCAGTACATGACC
TTATGGGACTTTCCTACTTGGCAGTACATCTACGTATTAGTCATCGCTATTACCATGGTGATGCGGTTTT
GGCAGTACATCAATGGGCGTGGATAGCGGTTTGACTCACGGGGATTTCCAAGTCTCCACCCCATTGACGT
CAATGGGAGTTTGTTTTGGCACCAAAATCAACGGGACTTTCCAAAATGTCGTAACAACTCCGCCCCATTG
ACGCAAATGGGCGGTAGGCGTGTACGGTGGGAGGTCTATATAAGCAGCGCGTTTTGCCTGTACTGGGTCT
CTCTGGTTAGACCAGATCTGAGCCTGGGAGCTCTCTGGCTAACTAGGGAACCCACTGCTTAAGCCTCAAT
AAAGCTTGCCTTGAGTGCTTCAAGTAGTGTGTGCCCGTCTGTTGTGTGACTCTGGTAACTAGAGATCCCT
CAGACCCTTTTAGTCAGTGTGGAAAATCTCTAGCAGTGGCGCCCGAACAGGGACTTGAAAGCGAAAGGGA
AACCAGAGGAGCTCTCTCGACGCAGGACTCGGCTTGCTGAAGCGCGCACGGCAAGAGGCGAGGGGCGGCG
ACTGGTGAGTACGCCAAAAATTTTGACTAGCGGAGGCTAGAAGGAGAGAGATGGGTGCGAGAGCGTCAGT
ATTAAGCGGGGGAGAATTAGATCGCGATGGGAAAAAATTCGGTTAAGGCCAGGGGGAAAGAAAAAATATA
AATTAAAACATATAGTATGGGCAAGCAGGGAGCTAGAACGATTCGCAGTTAATCCTGGCCTGTTAGAAAC
ATCAGAAGGCTGTAGACAAATACTGGGACAGCTACAACCATCCCTTCAGACAGGATCAGAAGAACTTAGA
TCATTATATAATACAGTAGCAACCCTCTATTGTGTGCATCAAAGGATAGAGATAAAAGACACCAAGGAAG
CTTTAGACAAGATAGAGGAAGAGCAAAACAAAAGTAAGACCACCGCACAGCAAGCGGCCGCTGATCTTCA
GACCTGGAGGAGGAGATATGAGGGACAATTGGAGAAGTGAATTATATAAATATAAAGTAGTAAAAATTGA
ACCATTAGGAGTAGCACCCACCAAGGCAAAGAGAAGAGTGGTGCAGAGAGAAAAAAGAGCAGTGGGAATA
GGAGCTTTGTTCCTTGGGTTCTTGGGAGCAGCAGGAAGCACTATGGGCGCAGCGTCAATGACGCTGACGG
TACAGGCCAGACAATTATTGTCTGGTATAGTGCAGCAGCAGAACAATTTGCTGAGGGCTATTGAGGCGCA
ACAGCATCTGTTGCAACTCACAGTCTGGGGCATCAAGCAGCTCCAGGCAAGAATCCTGGCTGTGGAAAGA
TACCTAAAGGATCAACAGCTCCTGGGGATTTGGGGTTGCTCTGGAAAACTCATTTGCACCACTGCTGTGC
CTTGGAATGCTAGTTGGAGTAATAAATCTCTGGAACAGATTTGGAATCACACGACCTGGATGGAGTGGGA
CAGAGAAATTAACAATTACACAAGCTTAATACACTCCTTAATTGAAGAATCGCAAAACCAGCAAGAAAAG
AATGAACAAGAATTATTGGAATTAGATAAATGGGCAAGTTTGTGGAATTGGTTTAACATAACAAATTGGC
TGTGGTATATAAAATTATTCATAATGATAGTAGGAGGCTTGGTAGGTTTAAGAATAGTTTTTGCTGTACT
TTCTATAGTGAATAGAGTTAGGCAGGGATATTCACCATTATCGTTTCAGACCCACCTCCCAACCCCGAGG
GGACCCGACAGGCCCGAAGGAATAGAAGAAGAAGGTGGAGAGAGAGACAGAGACAGATCCATTCGATTAG
TGAACGGATCGGCACTGCGTGCGCCAATTCTGCAGACAAATGGCAGTATTCATCCACAATTTTAAAAGAA
AAGGGGGGATTGGGGGGTACAGTGCAGGGGAAAGAATAGTAGACATAATAGCAACAGACATACAAACTAA
AGAATTACAAAAACAAATTACAAAAATTCAAAATTTTCGGGTTTATTACAGGGACAGCAGAGATCCAGTT
TGGTTAATTAAATAACTTCGTATAGCATACATTATACGAAGTTATGATAGATCCGACGCCGCCATCTCTA
GGCCCGCGCCGGCCCCCTCGCACAGACTTGTGGGAGAAGCTCGGCTACTCCCCTGCCCCGGTTAATTTGC
ATATAATATTTCCTAGTAACTATAGAGGCTTAATGTGCGATAAAAGACAGATAATCTGTTCTTTTTAATA
CTAGCTACATTTTACATGATAGGCTTGGATTTCTATAAGAGATACAAATACTAAATTATTATTTTAAAAA
ACAGCACAAAAGGAAACTCACCCTAACTGTAAAGTAATTGTGTGTTTTGAGACTATAAATATCCCTTGGA
GAAAAGCCTTGTTTGCAGGGTTCACCTTGCGCCGTGTTTTAGAGCTAGAAATAGCAAGTTAAAATAAGGC
TAGTCCGTTATCAACTTGAAAAAGTGGCACCGAGTCGGTGCTTTTTTTGTACGCTCAGCGGAGAAAAAAA
GCACCGACTCGGTGCCACTTTTTCAAGTTGATAACGGACTAGCCTTATTTTAACTTGCTATTTCTAGCTC
TAAAACGAAACGGCGTAAAGGAGGGTCGGTGTTTCGTCCTTTCCACAAGATATATAAAGCCAAGAAATCG
AAATACTTTCAAGTTACGGTAAGCATATGATAGTCCATTTTAAAACATAATTTTAAAACTGCAAACTACC
CAAGAAATTATTACTTTCTACGTCACGTATTTTGTACTAATATCTTTGTGTTTACAGTCAAATTAATTCC
AATTATCTCTCTAACAGCCTTGTATCGTATATGCAAATATGAAGGAATCATGGGAAATAGGCCCTCTTCC
TGCCCGACCTTGGATCGATCCGCCTGAACGCTGACGTCATCAACCCGCTCCAAGGAATCGCGGGCCCAGT
GTCACTAGGCGGGAACACCCAGCGCGCGTGCGCCCTGGCAGGAAGATGGCTGTGAGGGACAGGGGAGTGG
CGCCCTGCAATATTTGCATGTCGCTATGTGTTCTGGGAAATCACCATAAACGTGAAATGTCTTTGGATTT
GGGAATCTTATAAGTTCTGTATGAGACCACTCTTTCCCATACTGCGCCGAGGTCCCCTTGTTTTAGAGCT
AGAAATAGCAAGTTAAAATAAGGCTAGTCCGTTATCAACTTGAAAAAGTGGCACCGAGTCGGTGCTTTTT
TTGGTCATCAGTCCGAGAAAAAAAGCACCGACTCGGTGCCACTTTTTCAAGTTGATAACGGACTAGCCTT
ATTTTAACTTGCTATTTCTAGCTCTAAAACTTGGCCGCAAGATCATCCTCCGAGGTACCCAAGCGGCGCA
CAAGCTATATAAACCTGAAGGAAGTCTCAACTTTACACTTAGGTCAAGTTGCTTATCGTACTAGAGCTTC
AGCAGGAAATTTAACTAAAATCTAATTTAACCAGCATAGCAAATATCATTTATTCCCAAAATGCTAAAGT
TTGAGATAAACGGACTTGATTTCCGGCTGTTTTGACACTATCCAGAATGCCTTGCAGATGGGTGGGGCAT
GCTAAATACTGCAGACAATTAATTAACCCGTGTCGGCTCCAGATCTGGCCTCCGCGCCGGGTTTTGGCGC
CTCCCGCGGGCGCCCCCCTCCTCACGGCGAGCGCTGCCACGTCAGACGAAGGGCGCAGCGAGCGTCCTGA
TCCTTCCGCCCGGACGCTCAGGACAGCGGCCCGCTGCTCATAAGACTCGGCCTTAGAACCCCAGTATCAG
CAGAAGGACATTTTAGGACGGGACTTGGGTGACTCTAGGGCACTGGTTTTCTTTCCAGAGAGCGGAACAG
GCGAGGAAAAGTAGTCCCTTCTCGGCGATTCTGCGGAGGGATCTCCGTGGGGCGGTGAACGCCGATGATT
ATATAAGGACGCGCCGGGTGTGGCACAGCTAGTTCCGTCGCAGCCGGGATTTGGGTCGCGGTTCTTGTTT
GTGGATCGCTGTGATCGTCACTTGGTGAGTAGCGGGCTGCTGGGCTGGCCGGGGCTTTCGTGGCCGCCGG
GCCGCTCGGTGGGACGGAAGCGTGTGGAGAGACCGCCAAGGGCTGTAGTCTGGGTCCGCGAGCAAGGTTG
CCCTGAACTGGGGGTTGGGGGGAGCGCAGCAAAATGGCGGCTGTTCCCGAGTCTTGAATGGAAGACGCTT
GTGAGGCGGGCTGTGAGGTCGTTGAAACAAGGTGGGGGGCATGGTGGGCGGCAAGAACCCAAGGTCTTGA
GGCCTTCGCTAATGCGGGAAAGCTCTTATTCGGGTGAGATGGGCTGGGGCACCATCTGGGGACCCTGACG
TGAAGTTTGTCACTGACTGGAGAACTCGGTTTGTCGTCTGTTGCGGGGGCGGCAGTTATGGCGGTGCCGT
TGGGCAGTGCACCCGTACCTTTGGGAGCGCGCGCCCTCGTCGTGTCGTGACGTCACCCGTTCTGTTGGCT
TATAATGCAGGGTGGGGCCACCTGCCGGTAGGTGTGCGGTAGGCTTTTCTCCGTCGCAGGACGCAGGGTT
CGGGCCTAGGGTAGGCTCTCCTGAATCGACAGGCGCCGGACCTCTGGTGAGGGGAGGGATAAGTGAGGCG
TCAGTTTCTTTGGTCGGTTTTATGTACCTATCTTCTTAAGTAGCTGAAGCTCCGGTTTTGAACTATGCGC
TCGGGGTTGGCGAGTGTGTTTTGTGAAGTTTTTTAGGCACCTTTTGAAATGTAATCATTTGGGTCAATAT
GTAATTTTCAGTGTTAGACTAGTAAATTGTCCGCTAAATTCTGGCCGTTTTTGGCTTTTTTGTTAGACGA
AGCTTGGGCTGCAGGTCGACTCTAGAGGATCCCCGGGTACCGGTGCCACCATGGTGAGCAAGGGCGAGGA
GCTGTTCACCGGGGTGGTGCCCATCCTGGTCGAGCTGGACGGCGACGTAAACGGCCACAAGTTCAGCGTG
AGGGGCGAGGGCGAGGGCGATGCCACCAACGGCAAGCTGACCCTGAAGTTCATCTGCACCACCGGCAAGC
TGCCCGTGCCCTGGCCCACCCTCGTGACCACCCTGAGCCACGGCGTGCAGTGCTTCGCCCGCTACCCCGA
CCACATGAAGCAGCACGACTTCTTCAAGTCCGCCATGCCCGAAGGCTACGTCCAGGAGCGCACCATCTTC
TTCAAGGACGACGGCACCTACAAGACCCGCGCCGAGGTGAAGTTCGAGGGCGACACCCTGGTGAACCGCA
TCGAGCTGAAGGGCGTCGACTTCAAGGAGGACGGCAACATCCTGGGGCACAAGCTGGAGTACAACTTCAA
CAGCCACAACATCTATATCATGGCCGTCAAGCAGAAGAACGGCATCAAGGTGAACTTCAAGATCCGCCAC
AACGTGGAGGACGGCAGCGTGCAGCTCGCCGACCACTACCAGCAGAACACCCCCATCGGCGACGGCCCCG
TGCTGCTGCCCGACAGCCACTACCTGAGCACCCAGTCCGTGCTGAGCAAAGACCCCAACGAGAAGCGCGA
TCACATGGTCCTGCTGGAGTTCCGCACCGCCGCCGGGATCACTCTCGGCATGGACGAGCTGTACAAGTAA
GAATTCGATATCAAGCTTATCGATAATCAACCTCTGGATTACAAAATTTGTGAAAGATTGACTGGTATTC
TTAACTATGTTGCTCCTTTTACGCTATGTGGATACGCTGCTTTAATGCCTTTGTATCATGCTATTGCTTC
CCGTATGGCTTTCATTTTCTCCTCCTTGTATAAATCCTGGTTGCTGTCTCTTTATGAGGAGTTGTGGCCC
GTTGTCAGGCAACGTGGCGTGGTGTGCACTGTGTTTGCTGACGCAACCCCCACTGGTTGGGGCATTGCCA
CCACCTGTCAGCTCCTTTCCGGGACTTTCGCTTTCCCCCTCCCTATTGCCACGGCGGAACTCATCGCCGC
CTGCCTTGCCCGCTGCTGGACAGGGGCTCGGCTGTTGGGCACTGACAATTCCGTGGTGTTGTCGGGGAAA
TCATCGTCCTTTCCTTGGCTGCTCGCCTGTGTTGCCACCTGGATTCTGCGCGGGACGTCCTTCTGCTACG
TCCCTTCGGCCCTCAATCCAGCGGACCTTCCTTCCCGCGGCCTGCTGCCGGCTCTGCGGCCTCTTCCGCG
TCTTCGCCTTCGCCCTCAGACGAGTCGGATCTCCCTTTGGGCCGCCTCCCCGCATCGATACCGTCGACCT
CGAGACCTAGAAAAACATGGAGCAATCACAAGTAGCAATACAGCAGCTACCAATGCTGATTGTGCCTGGC
TAGAAGCACAAGAGGAGGAGGAGGTGGGTTTTCCAGTCACACCTCAGGTACCTTTAAGACCAATGACTTA
CAAGGCAGCTGTAGATCTTAGCCACTTTTTAAAAGAAAAGGGGGGACTGGAAGGGCTAATTCACTCCCAA
CGAAGACAAGATATCCTTGATCTGTGGATCTACCACACACAAGGCTACTTCCCTGATTGGCAGAACTACA
CACCAGGGCCAGGGATCAGATATCCACTGACCTTTGGATGGTGCTACAAGCTAGTACCAGTTGAGCAAGA
GAAGGTAGAAGAAGCCAATGAAGGAGAGAACACCCGCTTGTTACACCCTGTGAGCCTGCATGGGATGGAT
GACCCGGAGAGAGAAGTATTAGAGTGGAGGTTTGACAGCCGCCTAGCATTTCATCACATGGCCCGAGAGC
TGCATCCGGACTGTACTGGGTCTCTCTGGTTAGACCAGATCTGAGCCTGGGAGCTCTCTGGCTAACTAGG
GAACCCACTGCTTAAGCCTCAATAAAGCTTGCCTTGAGTGCTTCAAGTAGTGTGTGCCCGTCTGTTGTGT
GACTCTGGTAACTAGAGATCCCTCAGACCCTTTTAGTCAGTGTGGAAAATCTCTAGCAGGGCCCGTTTAA
ACCCGCTGATCAGCCTCGACTGTGCCTTCTAGTTGCCAGCCATCTGTTGTTTGCCCCTCCCCCGTGCCTT
CCTTGACCCTGGAAGGTGCCACTCCCACTGTCCTTTCCTAATAAAATGAGGAAATTGCATCGCATTGTCT
GAGTAGGTGTCATTCTATTCTGGGGGGTGGGGTGGGGCAGGACAGCAAGGGGGAGGATTGGGAAGACAAT
AGCAGGCATGCTGGGGATGCGGTGGGCTCTATGGCTTCTGAGGCGGAAAGAACCAGCTGGGGCTCTAGGG
GGTATCCCC
[124 nt withheld, positions 7780-7903]
C
[91 nt withheld, positions 7905-7995]
A
[49 nt withheld, positions 7997-8045]
CCTTTGACGTTGGAGTCCACGTTCTTT
[37 nt withheld, positions 8073-8109]
ACCCTATCTCGGTCTATTCTTTTGATTTATAAGGGATTTTGCCGATTTCGGCCTATTGGTTAAAAAATGA
GCTGATTTAACAAAAATTTAACGCGAATTAATTCTGTGGAATGTGTGTCAGTTAGGGTGTGGAAAGTCCC
CAGGCTCCCCAGCAGGCAGAAGTATGCAAAGCATGCATCTCAATTAGTCAGCAACCAGGTGTGGAAAGTC
CCCAGGCTCCCCAGCAGGCAGAAGTATGCAAAGCATGCATCTCAATTAGTCAGCAACCATAGTCCCGCCC
CTAACTCCGCCCATCCCGCCCCTAACTCCGCCCAGTTCCGCCCATTCTCCGCCCCATGGCTGACTAATTT
TTTTTATTTATGCAGAGGCCGAGGCCGCCTCTGCCTCTGAGCTATTCCAGAAGTAGTGAGGAGGCTTTTT
TGGAGGCCTAGGCTTTTGCAAAAAGCTCCCGGGAGCTTGTATATCCATTTTCGGATCTGATCAGCACGTG
TTGACAATTAATCATCGGCATAGTATATCGGCATAGTATAATACGACAAGGTGAGGAACTAAACCATGGC
CAAGTTGACCAGTGCCGTTCCGGTGCTCACCGCGCGCGACGTCGCCGGAGCGGTCGAGTTCTGGACCGAC
CGGCTCGGGTTCTCCCGGGACTTCGTGGAGGACGACTTCGCCGGTGTGGTCCGGGACGACGTGACCCTGT
TCATCAGCGCGGTCCAGGACCAGGTGGTGCCGGACAACACCCTGGCCTGGGTGTGGGTGCGCGGCCTGGA
CGAGCTGTACGCCGAGTGGTCGGAGGTCGTGTCCACGAACTTCCGGGACGCCTCCGGGCCGGCCATGACC
GAGATCGGCGAGCAGCCGTGGGGGCGGGAGTTCGCCCTGCGCGACCCGGCCGGCAACTGCGTGCACTTCG
TGGCCGAGGAGCAGGACTGACACGTGCTACGAGATTTCGATTCCACCGCCGCCTTCTATGAAAGGTTGGG
CTTCGGAATCGTTTTCCGGGACGCCGGCTGGATGATCCTCCAGCGCGGGGATCTCATGCTGGAGTTCTTC
GCCCACCCCAACTTGTTTATTGCAGCTTATAATGGTTACAAATAAAGCAATAGCATCACAAATTTCACAA
ATAAAGCATTTTTTTCACTGCATTCTAGTTGTGGTTTGTCCAAACTCATCAATGTATCTTATCATGTCTG
TATACCGTCGACCTCTAGCTAGAGCTTGGCGTAATCATGGTCATAGCTGTTTCCTGTGTGAAATTGTTAT
CCGCTCACAATTCCACACAACATACGAGCCGGAAGCATAAAGTGTAAAGCCTGGGGTGCCTAATGAGTGA
GCTAACTCACATTAATTGCGTTGCGCTCACTGCCCGCTTTCCAGTCGGGAAACCTGTCGTGCCAGCTGCA
TTAATGAATCGGCCAACGCGCGGGGAGAGGCGGTTTGCGTATTGGGCGCTCTTCCGCTTCCTCGCTCACT
GACTCGCTGCGCTCGGTCGTTCGGCTGCGGCGAGCGGTATCAGCTCACTCAAAGGCGGTAATACGGTTAT
CCACAGAATCAGGGGATAACGCAGGAAAGAACATGTGAGCAAAAGGCCAGCAAAAGGCCAGGAACCGTAA
AAAGGCCGCGTTGCTGGCGTTTTTCCATAGGCTCCGCCCCCCTGACGAGCATCACAAAAATCGACGCTCA
AGTCAGAGGTGGCGAAACCCGACAGGACTATAAAGATACCAGGCGTTTCCCCCTGGAAGCTCCCTCGTGC
GCTCTCCTGTTCCGACCCTGCCGCTTACCGGATACCTGTCCGCCTTTCTCCCTTCGGGAAGCGTGGCGCT
TTCTCATAGCTCACGCTGTAGGTATCTCAGTTCGGTGTAGGTCGTTCGCTCCAAGCTGGGCTGTGTGCAC
GAACCCCCCGTTCAGCCCGACCGCTGCGCCTTATCCGGTAACTATCGTCTTGAGTCCAACCCGGTAAGAC
ACGACTTATCGCCACTGGCAGCAGCCACTGGTAACAGGATTAGCAGAGCGAGGTATGTAGGCGGTGCTAC
AGAGTTCTTGAAGTGGTGGCCTAACTACGGCTACACTAGAAGAACAGTATTTGGTATCTGCGCTCTGCTG
AAGCCAGTTACCTTCGGAAAAAGAGTTGGTAGCTCTTGATCCGGCAAACAAACCACCGCTGGTAGCGGTG
GTTTTTTTGTTTGCAAGCAGCAGATTACGCGCAGAAAAAAAGGATCTCAAGAAGATCCTTTGATCTTTTC
TACGGGGTCTGACGCTCAGTGGAACGAAAACTCACGTTAAGGGATTTTGGTCATGAGATTATCAAAAAGG
ATCTTCACCTAGATCCTTTTAAATTAAAAATGAAGTTTTAAATCAATCTAAAGTATATATGAGTAAACTT
GGTCTGACAGTTACCAATGCTTAATCAGTGAGGCACCTATCTCAGCGATCTGTCTATTTCGTTCATCCAT
AGTTGCCTGACTCCCCGTCGTGTAGATAACTACGATACGGGAGGGCTTACCATCTGGCCCCAGTGCTGCA
ATGATACCGCGAGACCCACGCTCACCGGCTCCAGATTTATCAGCAATAAACCAGCCAGCCGGAAGGGCCG
AGCGCAGAAGTGGTCCTGCAACTTTATCCGCCTCCATCCAGTCTATTAATTGTTGCCGGGAAGCTAGAGT
AAGTAGTTCGCCAGTTAATAGTTTGCGCAACGTTGTTGCCATTGCTACAGGCATCGTGGTGTCACGCTCG
TCGTTTGGTATGGCTTCATTCAGCTCCGGTTCCCAACGATCAAGGCGAGTTACATGATCCCCCATGTTGT
GCAAAAAAGCGGTTAGCTCCTTCGGTCCTCCGATCGTTGTCAGAAGTAAGTTGGCCGCAGTGTTATCACT
CATGGTTATGGCAGCACTGCATAATTCTCTTACTGTCATGCCATCCGTAAGATGCTTTTCTGTGACTGGT
GAGTACTCAACCAAGTCATTCTGAGAATAGTGTATGCGGCGACCGAGTTGCTCTTGCCCGGCGTCAATAC
GGGATAATACCGCGCCACATAGCAGAACTTTAAAAGTGCTCATCATTGGAAAACGTTCTTCGGGGCGAAA
ACTCTCAAGGATCTTACCGCTGTTGAGATCCAGTTCGATGTAACCCACTCGTGCACCCAACTGATCTTCA
GCATCTTTTACTTTCACCAGCGTTTCTGGGTGAGCAAAAACAGGAAGGCAAAATGCCGCAAAAAAGGGAA
TAAGGGCGACACGGAAATGTTGAATACTCATACTCTTCCTTTTTCAATATTATTGAAGCATTTATCAGGG
TTATTGTCTCATGAGCGGATACATATTTGAATGTATTTAGAAAAATAAACAAATAGGGGTTCCGCGCACA
TTTCCCCGAAAAGTGCCACCTGAC
Features (pLannotate 1.2.2; 39 found; start..end, strand, type, name):
     31..83      -  misc_feature   bom (fragment): basis of mobility region from pBR322
    238..617     +  enhancer       CMV enhancer: human cytomegalovirus immediate early enhancer
    618..817     +  promoter       CMV promoter: human cytomegalovirus (CMV) immediate early promoter
    835..1015    +  LTR            5' LTR (truncated): truncated 5' long terminal repeat (LTR) from HIV-1
   1062..1187    +  misc_feature   HIV-1 Ψ: packaging signal of human immunodeficiency virus type 1
   1171..1534    +  CDS            HIV-1 gag (fragment): gag protein from human immunodeficiency virus 1; gag
   1680..1913    +  misc_feature   RRE: The Rev response element (RRE) of HIV-1 allows for Rev-dependent mRNA export from the nucleus to the cytoplasm.
   2290..2390    +  CDS            Rev (fragment): human immunodeficiency virus 1 (HIV-1) Rev protein; rev; enhances nuclear export of unspliced and incompletely spliced viral mRNAs
   2440..2557    +  misc_feature   cPPT/CTS: central polypurine tract and central termination sequence of HIV-1
   2602..2635    +  protein_bind   loxP: Cre-mediated recombination occurs in the 8-bp core sequence (GCATACAT). Cre recombinase
   2640..2953    +  promoter       U6 promoter: RNA polymerase III promoter for mouse U6 snRNA (Das et al., 1988)
   2976..3051    +  misc_RNA       gRNA scaffold: guide RNA scaffold for the Streptococcus pyogenes CRISPR/Cas9 system
   3081..3156    -  misc_RNA       gRNA scaffold: guide RNA scaffold for the Streptococcus pyogenes CRISPR/Cas9 system
   3186..3426    -  promoter       U6 promoter: RNA polymerase III promoter for human U6 snRNA
   3456..3670    +  promoter       H1 promoter: human H1 RNA promoter
   3700..3775    +  misc_RNA       gRNA scaffold: guide RNA scaffold for the Streptococcus pyogenes CRISPR/Cas9 system
   3805..3880    -  misc_RNA       gRNA scaffold: guide RNA scaffold for the Streptococcus pyogenes CRISPR/Cas9 system
   4177..5388    +  promoter       UbC promoter: human ubiquitin C promoter
   5399..5432    -  misc_feature   MCS (fragment): pUC18/19 multiple cloning site
   5441..6160    +  CDS            EBFP2: enhanced blue variant of GFP (Ai et al., 2007) mammalian codon-optimized
   6161..6185    +  misc_feature   MCS (fragment): pBluescript multiple cloning site
   6185..6773    +  misc_feature   WPRE: woodchuck hepatitis virus posttranscriptional regulatory element
   6710..7291    +  CDS            nef (fragment): NEF_HV1H2 - Experimental evidence at protein level: Swiss-Prot protein existence level 1. Extracellular Nef protein targets CD4(+) T-lymphocytes for apoptosis by interacting with CXCR4 surface receptors. From Human immunodeficiency virus type 1 group M subtype B (isolate HXB2) (HIV-1).
   7298..7478    +  LTR            5' LTR (truncated): truncated 5' long terminal repeat (LTR) from HIV-1
   7510..7734    +  polyA_signal   bGH poly(A) signal: bovine growth hormone polyadenylation signal
   7738..7759    +  promoter       SV40 promoter (fragment): SV40 enhancer and early promoter
   7780..8208    +  rep_origin     f1 ori (sequence partly withheld): f1 bacteriophage origin of replication; arrow indicates direction of (+) strand synthesis
   8222..8551    +  promoter       SV40 promoter: SV40 enhancer and early promoter
   8599..8646    +  promoter       EM7 promoter: synthetic bacterial promoter&nbsp
   8665..9039    +  CDS            BleoR: antibiotic-binding protein; Sh ble from Streptoalloteichus hindustanus; confers resistance to bleomycin, phleomycin, and Zeocin™
   9049..9174    +  CDS            ble (fragment): BLE_KLEPN - Experimental evidence at protein level: Swiss-Prot protein existence level 1. Binding protein with a strong affinity to the bleomycin family of antibiotics. Binds to CL990; an antimitotic-antibiotic compound. From Klebsiella pneumoniae.
   9169..9290    +  polyA_signal   SV40 poly(A) signal: SV40 polyadenylation signal
   9361..9383    -  protein_bind   lac operator (fragment): The lac repressor binds to the lac operator to inhibit transcription in E. coli. This inhibition can be relieved by adding lactose or isopropyl-β-D-thiogalactopyranoside (IPTG). lac repressor encoded by lacI
   9387..9417    -  promoter       lac promoter: promoter for the E. coli lac operon
   9432..9453    -  protein_bind   CAP binding site: CAP binding activates transcription in the presence of cAMP. E. coli catabolite activator protein
   9466..9558    -  CDS            lacI (fragment): lac repressor; lacI; The lac repressor binds to the lac operator to inhibit transcription in E. coli. This inhibition can be relieved by adding lactose or isopropyl-β-D-thiogalactopyranoside (IPTG).
   9741..10329   -  rep_origin     ori: high-copy-number ColE1/pMB1/pBR322/pUC origin of replication
  10500..11360   -  CDS            AmpR: β-lactamase; bla; confers resistance to ampicillin, carbenicillin, and related antibiotics
  11361..11465   -  promoter       AmpR promoter: bla
