[The description below was written by a language model from this plasmid's Addgene catalogue record and pLannotate feature annotations shown in this document.]
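Description:
pLV-GG-hUbC-EBPF2-gRNA-ADGRG6 is an HIV-1-derived lentiviral transfer plasmid that delivers four guide RNAs against human ADGRG6 together with a blue fluorescent reporter. It was adapted from a Golden Gate multiplex gRNA vector (pLV GG hUbC-dsRED) by swapping the reporter to EBFP2 and then inserting the ADGRG6 guides. In bacteria it is maintained through a high-copy ColE1/pUC origin with ampicillin resistance. The backbone also carries an f1 origin and an SV40/EM7-driven bleomycin/Zeocin resistance cassette that lies outside the viral genome.

The packaged region begins with a CMV enhancer/promoter fused to a truncated 5' LTR, which drives Tat-independent genomic RNA transcription. It continues through the Ψ packaging signal with a partial gag sequence, the RRE for Rev-dependent export and the cPPT/CTS. It ends at a truncated 3' LTR followed by a bGH polyadenylation signal.

Downstream of a single annotated loxP site sits the gRNA array, which contains four S. pyogenes Cas9 scaffolds in alternating orientations. Three are paired with annotated RNA polymerase III promoters (mouse U6, human U6 and H1). No promoter is annotated for the fourth scaffold, although an unannotated gap lies beside it. Using different promoters limits repeated sequence, which can otherwise recombine in lentiviral vectors.

A human UbC promoter then drives EBFP2, followed by a WPRE to enhance transcript expression. EBFP2 is the recorded selectable marker, so transduced cells can be identified or sorted by fluorescence. No Cas9 is encoded, so the effector must be supplied separately. The associated publication used CRISPR interference to study COPD GWAS genes in iPSC-derived alveolar epithelial cells, which suggests the construct is meant for dCas9-based repression of ADGRG6.
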