Addgene plasmid #185554: pLV-GG-hUbC-EBPF2-gRNA-ADGRG6
Purpose: Lentiviral backbone with EBFP2 reporter and gRNA targeting ADGRG6
Depositing lab: Andrew Wilson. Depositing organization: Boston University Medical Campus. Publication: CRISPR interference interrogation of COPD GWAS genes reveals the functional significance of desmoplakin in iPSC-derived alveolar epithelial cells. Werder RB, Liu T, Abo KM, Lindstrom-Vautrin J, Villacorta-Martin C, Huang J, Hinds A, Boyer N, Bullitt E, Liesa M, Silverman EK, Kotton DN, Cho MH, Zhou X, Wilson AA. Sci Adv. 2022 Jul 15;8(28):eabo6566. doi: 10.1126/sciadv.abo6566. Epub 2022 Jul 13. PubMed 35857525.
Backbone
  Vector backbone: pLV
  Backbone size w/o insert (bp): 10451
  Total vector size (bp): 11493
  Vector type: Mammalian Expression, Lentiviral, CRISPR
  Selectable markers: EBFP2
Growth in bacteria
  Bacterial resistance: Ampicillin, 100 μg/mL
  Growth temperature: 37°C
  Growth strain: NEB Stable
  Copy number: High Copy
Gene/Insert
  Gene/Insert name: ADGRG6 gRNAs
  gRNA/shRNA sequence: CAGGGTTCACCTTGCGCCGT; ACCCTCCTTTACGCCGTTTC; GAGGATGATCTTGCGGCCAA; TACTGCGCCGAGGTCCCCTT
  Species: H. sapiens (human)
  Cloning method: Unknown
  Sequencing primers: 5′ CAGCACAAAAGGAAACTCACC; GAGGGCCTATTTCCCATGATT; TCGCTATGTGTTCTGGGAAA; cctgctgaagctctagtac
Resource information
  A portion of this plasmid was derived from a plasmid made by: This plasmid was adapted from pLV GG hUbC-dsRED from Charles Gersbach lab. We modified the plasmid to express an EBFP2 reporter (pLV GG hUbC-EBFP2). We then cloned in ADGRG6-targeting gRNA
Terms and licenses: Academic/Nonprofit Terms; Industry Terms: Not Available to Industry
How to cite: pLV-GG-hUbC-EBPF2-gRNA-ADGRG6 was a gift from Andrew Wilson (Addgene plasmid # 185554 ; http://n2t.net/addgene:185554 ; RRID:Addgene_185554)
